Addgene plasmid #85545: pJYS1Ptac
Purpose: Constitutive trancription of FnCpf1 and recT in C.glutamitum, tac promoter
Depositing lab: Sheng Yang. Depositing organization: CAS Center for Excellence in Molecular Plant Sciences ("CEMPS"). Publication: CRISPR-Cpf1 assisted genome editing of Corynebacterium glutamicum. Jiang Y, Qian F, Yang J, Liu Y, Dong F, Xu C, Sun B, Chen B, Xu X, Li Y, Wang R, Yang S. Nat Commun. 2017 May 4;8:15179. doi: 10.1038/ncomms15179. PubMed 28469274.
Backbone
  Vector backbone: pXMJ19
  Backbone size w/o insert (bp): 5600
  Vector type: Bacterial Expression, CRISPR ; Shuttle vector Corynebacterium glutamicum / E. coli
Growth in bacteria
  Bacterial resistance: Kanamycin, 50 μg/mL
  Growth temperature: 37°C
  Growth strain: DH5alpha
  Copy number: Unknown
Gene/Insert 1
  Gene/Insert name: Cpf1
  Species: Francisella tularensis subsp. novicida
  Promoter: tac
  Cloning method: Unknown
  Sequencing primers: 5′ M13pUC-Rev
Gene/Insert 2
  Gene/Insert name: recT
  Species: unknown
  Promoter: unknown
  Cloning method: Unknown
  Sequencing primers: 5′ unknown; 3′ pBAD-R
Terms and licenses: Academic/Nonprofit Terms; Industry Terms: Not Available to Industry
How to cite: pJYS1Ptac was a gift from Sheng Yang (Addgene plasmid # 85545 ; http://n2t.net/addgene:85545 ; RRID:Addgene_85545)
