[The description below was written by a language model from this plasmid's Addgene catalogue record and pLannotate feature annotations shown in this document.]
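Description:
pJYS1Ptac is a roughly 12.3 kb Corynebacterium glutamicum / E. coli shuttle plasmid built on the pXMJ19 backbone for CRISPR-Cpf1 assisted genome editing of C. glutamicum. It is selected with kanamycin, conferred by the annotated neo (nptII) gene, which sits next to a leftover fragment of the Tn5 transposase. In E. coli the plasmid replicates from a low-copy pSC101 origin together with its required Rep101 (RepA) protein. About three kilobases of the sequence carry no annotation. A corynebacterial replicon would be expected for a shuttle vector, but the feature table does not identify one.

The payload consists of two genes. The first is the Francisella tularensis subsp. novicida cas12a (FnCpf1) open reading frame, an RNA-guided nuclease that cuts the chromosome at sites specified by a crRNA. The second is recT, which the annotation matches to the E. coli K-12 single-strand annealing protein, functionally similar to lambda Red Beta; it promotes recombination with oligonucleotide or other single-stranded repair templates. The catalogue assigns the tac promoter to Cpf1 and lists the recT promoter as unknown. In the feature table, however, the only annotated tac promoter, with a partial lac operator, lies directly upstream of recT, and no promoter is annotated immediately upstream of cas12a, which directly follows neo in the same orientation. A lacIq promoter and a lacI coding sequence flagged as a fragment are also present, as are rrnB T1 and T2 terminators. The record describes expression of both genes as constitutive. No crRNA cassette is annotated, so the guide and repair template are presumably supplied separately.
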