Features (pLannotate 1.2.2; 17 found; start..end, strand, type, name):
   3361..3639    +  CDS            tnpA (fragment): TN5P_ECOLX - Also known as tnp. Experimental evidence at protein level: Swiss-Prot protein existence level 1. Mediates transposition of transposon Tn5 by a 'cut and paste' mechanism. First, the monomeric transposase binds the 19 bp inverted DNA repeats flanking the transposon. Then, dimerization of the DNA- bound transposase creates a synaptic DNA complex. After nicking of the first DNA strand, excision of the transposon proceeds through a series of intermediates. The transposase then mediates the insertion of the transposon at a new site by strand transfer. The activity of the wild- type tran
   3671..4462    +  CDS            neo: KKA2_KLEPN - Also known as kan, nptII. Experimental evidence at protein level: Swiss-Prot protein existence level 1. Resistance to kanamycin, neomycin, paromomycin, ribostamycin, butirosin and gentamicin B. From Klebsiella pneumoniae.
   4558..8457    +  CDS            cas12a: CS12A_FRATN - Also known as cpf1 From Francisella tularensis subsp. novicida (strain U112).
   8460..8484    +  misc_feature   MCS (fragment): pUC18/19 multiple cloning site
   8504..8531    -  terminator     rrnB T2 terminator: transcription terminator T2 from the E. coli rrnB gene
   8623..8704    -  terminator     rrnB T1 terminator: Escherichia coli rrnB; transcription terminator T1 from the E. coli rrnB gene
   8718..8743    -  promoter       tet promoter (fragment): E. coli promoter for tetracycline efflux protein gene
   8748..8868    +  CDS            TcR (fragment): tetracycline efflux protein; tet; confers resistance to tetracycline
   8857..9886    -  CDS            lacI (fragment): lac repressor; lacI; The lac repressor binds to the lac operator to inhibit transcription in E. coli. This inhibition can be relieved by adding lactose or isopropyl-β-D-thiogalactopyranoside (IPTG).
   9887..9964    -  promoter       lacIq promoter: lacI (mutant); In the lacIq allele, a single base change in the promoter boosts expression of the lacI gene about 10-fold.
  10021..10122   -  CDS            yciV (fragment): RNAAM_ECOLI - Also known as trpH From Escherichia coli (strain K12).
  10198..10226   +  promoter       tac promoter: strong E. coli promoter; hybrid between the trp and lac UV5 promoters
  10230..10252   +  protein_bind   lac operator (fragment): The lac repressor binds to the lac operator to inhibit transcription in E. coli. This inhibition can be relieved by adding lactose or isopropyl-β-D-thiogalactopyranoside (IPTG). lac repressor encoded by lacI
  10296..10331   -  misc_feature   MCS (fragment): pUC18/19 multiple cloning site
  10332..11138   +  CDS            recT: RECT_ECOLI - Experimental evidence at protein level: Swiss-Prot protein existence level 1. Binds to single-stranded DNA and also promotes the renaturation of complementary single-stranded DNA. Function in recombination. Has a function similar to that of lambda RedB. From Escherichia coli (strain K12).
  11256..12206   -  CDS            Rep101: RepA protein needed for replication with the pSC101 origin; rep101
  12254..203     -  rep_origin     pSC101 ori (across the origin): low-copy replication origin that requires the Rep101 protein
>Addgene plasmid #85545 | pJYS1Ptac | addgene full sequence | sequence record 176966 | Addgene NGS Result
CTAGTCCTTTTCCTTTGAGTTGTGGGTATCTGTAAATTCTGCTAGACCTTTGCTGGAAAACTTGTAAATT
CTGCTAGACCCTCTGTAAATTCCGCTAGACCTTTGTGTGTTTTTTTTGTTTATATTCAAGTGGTTATAAT
TTATAGAATAAAGAAAGAATAAAAAAAGATAAAAAGAATAGATCCCAGCCCTGTGTATAACTCACTACTT
TAGTCAGTTCCGCAGTATTACAAAAGGATGTCGCAAACGCTGTTTGCTCCTCTACAAAACAGACCTTAAA
ACCCTAAAGGCTTAAGTAGCACCCTCGCAAGCTCGGGCAAATCGCTGAATATTCCTTTTGTCTCCGACCA
TCAGGCACCTGAGTCGCTGTCTTTTTCGTGACATTCAGTTCGCTGCGCTCACGGCTCTGGCAGTGAATGG
GGGTAAATGGCACTACAGGCGCCTTTTATGGATTCATGCAAGGAAACTACCCATAATACAAGAAAAGCCC
GTCACGGGCTTCTCAGGGCGTTTTATGGCGGGTCTGCTATGTGGTGCTATCTGACTTTTTGCTGTTCAGC
AGTTCCTGCCCTCTGATTTTCCAGTCTGACCACTTCGGATTATCCCGTGACAGGTCATTCAGACTGGCTA
ATGCACCCAGTAAGGCAGCGGTATCATCAAGGTCTGACGCTCAGTGGAACGAAAACTCACGTTAAGGGAT
TTTGGTCATGAGATTATCAAAAAGGATCTTCACCTAGATCCTTTACGCTCCGGGACGCCAACAACAAGAC
CCATCATAGTTTGCCCCCGCGACATTGACCATAAATTCATCGCACAAAATATCGAACGGGGTTTATGCCG
CTTTTAGTGGGTGCGAAGAATAGTCTGCTCATTACCCGCGAACACCGCCGCATTCAGATCACGCTTAGTA
GCGTCCCCATGAGTAGGCAGAACCGCGTCCAAGTCCACATCATCCATAACGATCATGCACGGGGTGGAAT
CCACACCCAGACTTGCCAGCACCTCATTAGCGACACGTTGCGCAGCGGCCACGTCCTTAGCCTTATCCAC
GCAATCGAGAACGTACTGCCTAACCGCGAAATCAGACTGAATCAGTTTCCAATCATCGGGCTTCACCAAA
GCAACAGCAACGCGGGTTGATTCGACCCGTTCCGGTGCTTCCAGACCGGCGAGCTTGTACAGTTCTTCTT
CCATTTCACGACGTACATCAGCGTCTATGTAATCAATGCCCAAAGCACGCTTAGCCCCACGTGACCAGGA
CGAACGCAGGTTTTTAGAACCAACCTCATACTCACGCCACCGAGCCACCAAAACAGCGTCCATATCCTCG
CCGGCGTCGCTTTGATCGGCCAACATATCCAACATCTGAAACGGCGTGTACGACCCCTTAGACGCGGTTT
TAGTAGCGGAGCCAGTCAGTTCCTGAGACATGCCCTTAGCGAGGTAGGTTGCCATTTTCGCAGCGTCTCC
ACCCCAGGTAGACACCTGATCAAGTTTGACCCCGTGCTCACGCAGTGGCGCGTCCATACCGGCCTTAACC
ACACCAGCAGACCAGCGGGAAAACATGGAATCCTCAAACGCCTTGAGTTCATCGTCAGACAGTGGACGAT
CCAAGAACAACAGCATGTTGCGGTGCAAGTGCCAACCGTTCGCCCAAGAGTCTGTGACCTCATAGTCACT
ATAGGTGTGCTCCACCCCGTACCGTGCACGTTCTTTCTTCCACTGAGATGTTTTCACCATCGAAGAGTAC
GCAGTCTTAATACCCGCTTCAACCTGCGCAAATGACTGTGAGCGGTTGTGTCGAACAGTGCCCACAAACA
TCATGAGCGCGCCACCCGCCGCCAAGTGATTCTTAGTAGCAATAGCCAGCTCAATGCGGCGTTCGCCCAT
GACTTCCAATTCAGCCAGAGATGACCCCCAGCGAGAGTGAGAGTTTTGCAGACCCTCAAACTGCGAAGCA
CCGTTAGACGACCAGGACACCGCAACAGCTTCGTCCCTGCGCCACCTATGGCACCCCGCCAGAGCCTTAC
TATTGGTGATCTTGTACATGACGTTTTGCCTACGCCACGCCCTAGCGCGAGTGACCTTAGAACCCTCATT
GACCTGCGGTTCCTTAGAGGTGTTCACTTCTATTTCAGTGTTACCTAGACCCGATGTTGTGCGGGGTTGC
GCAGTGCGAGTTTGTGCGGGTGTTGTGCCCGTTGTCTTAGCTAGTGCTATGGTTGTCAATTGAAACCCCT
TCGGGTTATGTGGCCCCCGTGCATATGAGTTGGTAGCTCGCACGGGGGTTTGTCTTGTCTAGGGACTATT
AATTTTTAGTGGTGTTTGGTGGCCGCCTAGCTTGGCTATGCGTGCCAGCTTACCCGTACTCAATGTTAAA
GATTTGCATCGACATGGGAGGGTTACGTGTCCGATACCTAGGGGGGGTATCCGCGACTAGGTGCCCCGGT
GCTCACTGTCTGTACCGGCGGGGCAAGCCCCACACCCCGCATGGACAGGGTGGCTCCGCCCCCTGCACCC
CCAGCAATCTGCATGTACATGTTTTACACATTAGCACGACATGACTGCATGTGCATGCACTGCATGCAGA
CTAGGTAAATATGAGTATGTACGACTAGTAACAGGAGCACTGCACATAATGAATGAGTTGCAGGACAATG
TTTGCTACGCATGCGCATGACATATCGCAGGAAAGCTACTAGAGTCTTAAAGCATGGCAACCAAGGCACA
GCTAGAACAGCAACTACAAGAAGCTCAACAGGCACTACAGGCGCAGCAAGCGCAGGCACAAGCCACCATC
GAAGCACTAGAAGCGCAGGCAAAGGCTAAGCCCGTCGTGGTCACCGCACGCGTTCCTTTGGCACTACGTG
AGGACATGAAGCGCGCAGGCATGCAGAACGGTGAAAACCTCCAAGAGTTCATGATCGCCGCGTTTACCGA
GCGGCTAGAAAAGCTCACCACCACCGACAACGAGGAAAACAATGTCTAACCCACTAGTTCTCTTTGCCCA
CCGTGACCCGGTAAATGACGTGACGTTCGAGTGCATTGAGCACGCCACCTACGACACACTTTCACACGCT
AAAGACCAGATCACCGCCCAAATGCAAGCCCTAGACGAAGAAGCCGCCCTACTGCCCTAATGGGTGTTTC
ATGGGTGTTTCCCTAGTGTTTCATGGTGTTTTCACCTAAGCTAGGGAATTGCGCGAGAAGTCTCGCAAAA
ATCAGCAACCCCCGGAACCACACAGTTCACGGGGGTTCTTCTATGCCAGAAATCAGAAAGGGGAACCAGT
GAACGACCCCGAATGGCTGGATGATCCTCCTTGGGCCACGCCCACCCGGCGATCATCGAGGCGGTCACCG
GAAGCGGAACACGTAGAAAGCCAGTCCGCAGAAACGGTGCTGACCCCGGATGAATGTCAGCTACTGGGCT
ATCTGGACAAGGGAAAACGCAAGCGCAAAGAGAAAGCAGGTAGCTTGCAGTGGGCTTACATGGCGATAGC
TAGACTGGGCGGTTTTATGGACAGCAAGCGAACCGGAATTGCCAGCTGGGGCGCCCTCTGGTAAGGTTGG
GAAGCCCTGCAAAGTAAACTGGATGGCTTTCTTGCCGCCAAGGATCTGATGGCGCAGGGGATCAAGATCT
GATCAAGAGACAGGATGAGGATCGTTTCGCATGATTGAACAAGATGGATTGCACGCAGGTTCTCCGGCCG
CTTGGGTGGAGAGGCTATTCGGCTATGACTGGGCACAACAGACAATCGGCTGCTCTGATGCCGCCGTGTT
CCGGCTGTCAGCGCAGGGGCGCCCGGTTCTTTTTGTCAAGACCGACCTGTCCGGTGCCCTGAATGAACTC
CAAGACGAGGCAGCGCGGCTATCGTGGCTGGCCACGACGGGCGTTCCTTGCGCAGCTGTGCTCGACGTTG
TCACTGAAGCGGGAAGGGACTGGCTGCTATTGGGCGAAGTGCCGGGGCAGGATCTCCTGTCATCTCACCT
TGCTCCTGCCGAGAAAGTATCCATCATGGCTGATGCAATGCGGCGGCTGCATACGCTTGATCCGGCTACC
TGCCCATTCGACCACCAAGCGAAACATCGCATCGAGCGAGCACGTACTCGGATGGAAGCCGGTCTTGTCG
ATCAGGATGATCTGGACGAAGAGCATCAGGGGCTCGCGCCAGCCGAACTGTTCGCCAGGCTCAAGGCGCG
GATGCCCGACGGCGAGGATCTCGTCGTGACCCATGGCGATGCCTGCTTGCCGAATATCATGGTGGAAAAT
GGCCGCTTTTCTGGATTCATCGACTGTGGCCGGCTGGGTGTGGCGGACCGCTATCAGGACATAGCGTTGG
CTACCCGTGATATTGCTGAAGAGCTTGGCGGCGAATGGGCTGACCGCTTCCTCGTGCTTTACGGTATCGC
CGCTCCCGATTCGCAGCGCATCGCCTTCTATCGCCTTCTTGACGAGTTCTTCTGAGCGGGACTCTGGGGT
TCGCGGAATCATGACCTGAGCTGTTTACAATTAATCATCGTGTGGTACCATGTGTGGAATTGGAAAGGAC
TTGAACGATGTCCATCTACCAAGAGTTTGTGAATAAATACTCCCTGTCCAAGACCCTCCGTTTTGAGCTG
ATCCCCCAAGGCAAGACCCTCGAAAACATCAAGGCACGCGGCCTCATCCTGGATGACGAAAAGCGCGCTA
AGGATTACAAGAAGGCAAAGCAGATCATCGACAAGTACCACCAGTTCTTCATCGAAGAGATCCTGTCCTC
CGTGTGCATCTCCGAGGACCTGCTCCAGAACTACTCCGATGTCTACTTCAAGCTCAAGAAGTCCGATGAC
GATAACCTGCAGAAGGACTTCAAGTCCGCTAAGGATACCATCAAGAAGCAGATCTCCGAATACATCAAGG
ATTCCGAGAAGTTCAAGAACCTCTTCAACCAGAACCTGATCGACGCAAAGAAGGGCCAGGAATCCGATCT
CATCCTGTGGCTCAAGCAGTCCAAGGATAACGGCATCGAGCTCTTCAAGGCCAACTCCGACATCACCGAC
ATCGATGAAGCTCTGGAGATCATCAAGTCCTTCAAGGGCTGGACCACCTACTTCAAGGGCTTCCACGAAA
ACCGCAAGAACGTGTACTCCTCCAACGATATCCCAACCTCTATCATCTACCGCATCGTCGACGATAACCT
GCCAAAGTTCCTCGAAAACAAGGCAAAGTACGAGTCCCTGAAGGATAAGGCCCCAGAAGCTATCAACTAC
GAGCAGATCAAGAAGGACCTGGCCGAAGAGCTCACCTTCGACATCGATTACAAGACCTCTGAAGTGAACC
AGCGCGTCTTCTCCCTCGATGAAGTGTTCGAGATCGCCAACTTCAACAACTACCTGAACCAGTCCGGCAT
CACCAAGTTCAACACCATCATCGGCGGCAAGTTCGTCAACGGCGAAAACACCAAGCGCAAGGGCATCAAC
GAGTACATCAACCTCTACTCCCAGCAGATCAACGATAAGACCCTGAAGAAGTACAAGATGTCCGTGCTCT
TCAAGCAGATCCTGTCCGACACCGAATCCAAGTCCTTCGTCATCGACAAGCTGGAGGACGATTCCGATGT
GGTCACCACCATGCAGTCCTTCTACGAACAGATCGCAGCCTTCAAGACCGTGGAAGAGAAGTCCATCAAG
GAGACCCTCTCCCTGCTCTTCGACGATCTGAAGGCTCAGAAGCTGGATCTCTCCAAGATCTACTTCAAGA
ACGACAAGTCCCTGACCGATCTCTCCCAGCAGGTCTTCGACGATTACTCCGTGATCGGCACCGCAGTCCT
GGAATACATCACCCAGCAGATCGCCCCAAAGAACCTCGATAACCCATCCAAGAAGGAACAGGAGCTGATC
GCCAAGAAGACCGAAAAGGCTAAGTACCTGTCCCTCGAGACCATCAAGCTGGCTCTCGAAGAGTTCAACA
AGCACCGCGACATCGATAAGCAGTGCCGCTTCGAAGAGATCCTCGCAAACTTCGCTGCAATCCCAATGAT
CTTCGACGAAATCGCACAGAACAAGGATAACCTGGCCCAGATCTCCATCAAGTACCAGAACCAGGGCAAG
AAGGATCTGCTCCAGGCCTCCGCTGAGGACGATGTGAAGGCAATCAAGGACCTGCTCGATCAGACCAACA
ACCTGCTCCACAAGCTGAAGATCTTCCACATCTCCCAGTCCGAAGACAAGGCCAACATCCTCGACAAGGA
TGAGCACTTCTACCTGGTGTTCGAAGAGTGCTACTTCGAACTCGCTAACATCGTCCCACTGTACAACAAG
ATCCGCAACTACATCACCCAGAAGCCATACTCCGATGAAAAGTTCAAGCTCAACTTCGAGAACTCCACCC
TGGCAAACGGCTGGGACAAGAACAAGGAACCAGATAACACCGCCATCCTCTTCATCAAGGACGATAAGTA
CTACCTGGGCGTGATGAACAAGAAGAACAACAAGATCTTCGACGATAAGGCCATCAAGGAAAACAAGGGC
GAGGGCTACAAGAAGATCGTGTACAAGCTGCTCCCAGGCGCTAACAAGATGCTCCCAAAGGTCTTCTTCT
CCGCAAAGTCCATCAAGTTCTACAACCCATCCGAAGATATCCTGCGCATCCGCAACCACTCCACCCACAC
CAAGAACGGCTCCCCACAGAAGGGCTACGAAAAGTTCGAGTTCAACATCGAAGACTGCCGCAAGTTCATC
GATTTCTACAAGCAGTCCATCTCCAAGCACCCAGAGTGGAAGGACTTCGGCTTCCGCTTCTCCGATACCC
AGCGCTACAACTCCATCGATGAATTCTACCGCGAAGTGGAGAACCAGGGCTACAAGCTGACCTTCGAAAA
CATCTCCGAGTCCTACATCGATTCCGTGGTCAACCAGGGCAAGCTGTACCTCTTCCAGATCTACAACAAG
GACTTCTCCGCTTACTCCAAGGGCCGCCCAAACCTGCACACCCTCTACTGGAAGGCACTCTTCGACGAAC
GCAACCTGCAGGATGTGGTCTACAAGCTCAACGGCGAAGCAGAGCTGTTCTACCGCAAGCAGTCCATCCC
AAAGAAGATCACCCACCCAGCCAAGGAAGCAATCGCCAACAAGAACAAGGATAACCCAAAGAAGGAATCC
GTGTTCGAGTACGACCTGATCAAGGATAAGCGCTTCACCGAGGACAAGTTCTTCTTCCACTGCCCAATCA
CCATCAACTTCAAGTCCTCCGGCGCCAACAAGTTCAACGATGAAATCAACCTGCTCCTGAAGGAGAAGGC
TAACGACGTGCACATCCTGTCCATCGATCGCGGCGAACGCCACCTCGCCTACTACACCCTGGTCGACGGC
AAGGGCAACATCATCAAGCAGGACACCTTCAACATCATCGGCAACGATCGCATGAAGACCAACTACCACG
ACAAGCTGGCCGCTATCGAGAAGGACCGCGATTCCGCTCGCAAGGATTGGAAGAAGATCAACAACATCAA
GGAAATGAAGGAAGGCTACCTCTCCCAGGTGGTCCACGAAATCGCTAAGCTGGTGATCGAGTACAACGCA
ATCGTGGTCTTCGAAGACCTGAACTTCGGCTTCAAGCGCGGCCGCTTCAAGGTGGAGAAGCAGGTCTACC
AGAAGCTGGAAAAGATGCTCATCGAGAAGCTGAACTACCTCGTGTTCAAGGACAACGAATTCGATAAGAC
CGGCGGCGTCCTCCGTGCATACCAGCTGACCGCCCCATTCGAGACCTTCAAGAAGATGGGCAAGCAGACC
GGCATCATCTACTACGTGCCAGCTGGCTTCACCTCTAAGATCTGCCCAGTGACCGGCTTCGTCAACCAGC
TCTACCCAAAGTACGAATCCGTCTCCAAGTCCCAGGAGTTCTTCTCCAAGTTCGACAAGATCTGCTACAA
CCTGGATAAGGGCTACTTCGAATTCTCCTTCGACTACAAGAACTTCGGCGATAAGGCAGCCAAGGGCAAG
TGGACCATCGCATCCTTCGGCTCCCGCCTCATCAACTTCCGCAACTCCGACAAGAACCACAACTGGGATA
CCCGCGAAGTGTACCCAACCAAGGAACTGGAGAAGCTCCTGAAGGATTACTCCATCGAATACGGCCACGG
CGAGTGCATCAAGGCTGCAATCTGCGGCGAATCCGACAAGAAGTTCTTCGCAAAGCTGACCTCTGTGCTC
AACACCATCCTGCAGATGCGCAACTCCAAGACCGGCACCGAGCTGGATTACCTCATCTCCCCAGTGGCCG
ACGTCAACGGCAACTTCTTCGATTCCCGCCAGGCTCCAAAGAACATGCCACAGGACGCTGATGCAAACGG
CGCCTACCACATCGGTCTGAAGGGTCTCATGCTCCTGGGTCGCATCAAGAACAACCAGGAAGGCAAGAAG
CTGAATCTCGTCATTAAGAACGAAGAATACTTTGAATTTGTCCAGAACCGCAATAACTAAGTCGACCTGC
AGGCATGCAAGCTTAAGAGTTTGTAGAAACGCAAAAAGGCCATCCGTCAGGATGGCCTTCTGCTTAATTT
GATGCCTGGCAGTTTATGGCGGGCGTCCTGCCCGCCACCCTCCGGGCCGTTGCTTCGCAACGTTCAAATC
CGCTCCCGGCGGATTTGTCCTACTCAGGAGAGCGTTCACCGACAAACAACAGATAAAACGAAAGGCCCAG
TCTTTCGACTGAGCCTTTCGTTTTATTTAAATTCTAGAAAGCTTATCGATGATAAGCTGTCAAACATGGC
CTGTCGCTTGCGGTATTCGGAATCTTGCACGCCCTCGCTCAAGCCTTCGTCACTGGTCCCGCCACCAAAC
GTTTCGGCGAGAAGCAGGCCATTATCGCCGGCATGGCGGCCGACGCGCGGGGAGAGGCGGTTTGCGTATT
GGGCGCCAGGGTGGTTTTTCTTTTCACCAGTGAGACGGGCAACAGCTGATTGCCCTTCACCGCCTGGCCC
TGAGAGAGTTGCAGCAAGCGGTCCACGCTGGTTTGCCCCAGCAGGCGAAAATCCTGTTTGATGGTGGTTA
ACGGCGGGATATAACATGAGCTGTCTTCGGTATCGTCGTATCCCACTACCGAGATATCCGCACCAACGCG
CAGCCCGGACTCGGTAATGGCGCGCATTGCGCCCAGCGCCATCTGATCGTTGGCAACCAGCATCGCAGTG
GGAACGATGCCCTCATTCAGCATTTGCATGGTTTGTTGAAAACCGGACATGGCACTCCAGTCGCCTTCCC
GTTCCGCTATCGGCTGAATTTGATTGCGAGTGAGATATTTATGCCAGCCAGCCAGACGCAGACGCGCCGA
GACAGAACTTAATGGGCCCGCTAACAGCGCGATTTGCTGGTGACCCAATGCGACCAGATGCTCCACGCCC
AGTCGCGTACCGTCTTCATGGGAGAAAATAATACTGTTGATGGGTGTCTGGTCAGAGACATCAAGAAATA
ACGCCGGAACATTAGTGCAGGCAGCTTCCACAGCAATGGCATCCTGGTCATCCAGCGGATAGTTAATGAT
CAGCCCACTGACGCGTTGCGCGAGAAGATTGTGCACCGCCGCTTTACAGGCTTCGACGCCGCTTCGTTCT
ACCATCGACACCACCACGCTGGCACCCAGTTGATCGGCGCGAGATTTAATCGCCGCGACAATTTGCGACG
GCGCGTGCAGGGCCAGACTGGAGGTGGCAACGCCAATCAGCAACGACTGTTTGCCCGCCAGTTGTTGTGC
CACGCGGTTGGGAATGTAATTCAGCTCCGCCATCGCCGCTTCCACTTTTTCCCGCGTTTTCGCAGAAACG
TGGCTGGCCTGGTTCACCACGCGGGAAACGGTCTGATAAGAGACACCGGCATACTCTGCGACATCGTATA
ACGTTACTGGTTTCACATTCACCACCCTGAATTGACTCTCTTCCGGGCGCTATCATGCCATACCGCGAAA
GGTTTTGCACCATTCGATGGTGTCAACGTAAATGCATGCCGCTTCGCCTTCGCGCGCGAATTGCAAGCTG
ATCCGGGCTTATCGACTGCACGGTGCACCAATGCTTCTGGCGTCAGGCAGCCATCGGAAGCTGTGGTATG
GCTGTGCAGGTCGTAAATCACTGCATAATTCGTGTCGCTCAAGGCGCACTCCCGTTCTGGATAATGTTTT
TTGCGCCGACATCATAACGGTTCTGGCAAATATTCTGAAATGAGCTGTTGACAATTAATCATCGGCTCGT
ATAATGTGTGGAATTGTGAGCGGATAACAATTTCACACAGGAAACAGAATTAAAAGATATGACCATGATT
ACGCCAAGCTTGCATGCCTGCAGGTCGACTCTAGAGGATCCATGACTAAGCAACCACCAATCGCAAAAGC
CGATCTGCAAAAAACTCAGGGAAACCGTGCACCAGCAGCAGTTAAAAATAGCGACGTGATTAGTTTTATT
AACCAGCCATCAATGAAAGAGCAACTGGCAGCAGCTCTTCCACGCCATATGACGGCTGAACGTATGATCC
GTATCGCCACCACAGAAATTCGTAAAGTTCCGGCGTTAGGAAACTGTGACACTATGAGTTTTGTCAGTGC
GATCGTACAGTGTTCACAGCTCGGACTTGAGCCAGGTAGCGCCCTCGGTCATGCATATTTACTGCCTTTT
GGTAATAAAAACGAAAAGAGCGGTAAAAAGAACGTTCAGCTAATCATTGGCTATCGCGGCATGATTGATC
TGGCTCGCCGTTCTGGTCAAATCGCCAGCCTGTCAGCCCGTGTTGTCCGTGAAGGTGACGAGTTTAGCTT
CGAATTTGGCCTTGATGAAAAGTTAATACACCGCCCGGGAGAAAACGAAGATGCCCCGGTTACCCACGTC
TATGCTGTCGCAAGACTGAAAGACGGAGGTACTCAGTTTGAAGTTATGACGCGCAAACAGATTGAGCTGG
TGCGCAGCCTGAGTAAAGCTGGTAATAACGGGCCGTGGGTAACTCACTGGGAAGAAATGGCAAAGAAAAC
GGCTATTCGTCGCCTGTTCAAATATTTGCCCGTATCAATTGAGATCCAGCGTGCAGTATCAATGGATGAA
AAGGAACCACTGACAATCGATCCTGCAGATTCCTCTGTATTAACCGGGGAATACAGTGTAATCGATAATT
CAGAGGAATAATTCAGCCTGGCGGTGTAATGCACCGCCAACTTGAAAGTTAACAGGTGAACAGTTGTTCT
ACTTTTGTTTGTTAGTCTTGATGCTTCACTGATAGATACAAGAGCCATAAGAACCTCAGATCCTTCCGTA
TTTAGCCAGTATGTTCTCTAGTGTGGTTCGTTGTTTTTGCGTGAGCCATGAGAACGAACCATTGAGATCA
TGCTTACTTTGCATGTCACTCAAAAATTTTGCCTCAAAACTGGTGAGCTGAATTTTTGCAGTTAAAGCAT
CGTGTAGTGTTTTTCTTAGTCCGTTATGTAGGTAGGAATCTGATGTAATGGTTGTTGGTATTTTGTCACC
ATTCATTTTTATCTGGTTGTTCTCAAGTTCGGTTACGAGATCCATTTGTCTATCTAGTTCAACTTGGAAA
ATCAACGTATCAGTCGGGCGGCCTCGCTTATCAACCACCAATTTCATATTGCTGTAAGTGTTTAAATCTT
TACTTATTGGTTTCAAAACCCATTGGTTAAGCCTTTTAAACTCATGGTAGTTATTTTCAAGCATTAACAT
GAACTTAAATTCATCAAGGCTAATCTCTATATTTGCCTTGTGAGTTTTCTTTTGTGTTAGTTCTTTTAAT
AACCACTCATAAATCCTCATAGAGTATTTGTTTTCAAAAGACTTAACATGTTCCAGATTATATTTTATGA
ATTTTTTTAACTGGAAAAGATAAGGCAATATCTCTTCACTAAAAACTAATTCTAATTTTTCGCTTGAGAA
CTTGGCATAGTTTGTCCACTGGAAAATCTCAAAGCCTTTAACCAAAGGATTCCTGATTTCCACAGTTCTC
GTCATCAGCTCTCTGGTTGCTTTAGCTAATACACCATAAGCATTTTCCCTACTGATGTTCATCATCTGAG
CGTATTGGTTATAAGTGAACGATACCGTCCGTTCTTTCCTTGTAGGGTTTTCAATCGTGGGGTTGAGTAG
TGCCACACAGCATAAAATTAGCTTGGTTTCATGCTCCGTTAAGTCATAGCGACTAATCGCTAGTTCATTT
GCTTTGAAAACAACTAATTCAGACATACATCTCAATTGGTCTAGGTGATTTTAATCACTATACCAATTGA
GATGGGCTAGTCAATGATAATTA
